Addgene plasmid #245204: pET-28b His6-TEV-SHP2-FL(H114F)
Purpose: Production of His-tagged full-length SHP2
Depositing lab: Neel Shah. Depositing organization: Columbia University. Publication: Deep mutational scanning of the multi-domain phosphatase SHP2 reveals mechanisms of regulation and pathogenicity. Jiang Z, van Vlimmeren AE, Karandur D, Semmelman A, Shah NH. Nat Commun. 2025 Jul 1;16(1):5464. doi: 10.1038/s41467-025-60641-4. PubMed 40595497.
Backbone
  Vector backbone: pET
  Vector type: Bacterial Expression
Growth in bacteria
  Bacterial resistance: Kanamycin, 50 μg/mL
  Growth temperature: 37°C
  Growth strain: DH5alpha
  Copy number: Low Copy
Gene/Insert
  Gene/Insert name: SHP2 full-length
  Species: H. sapiens (human)
  Mutation: H114F
  Tag / fusion protein: 6xHis (N terminal on insert)
  Cloning method: Gibson Cloning
Terms and licenses: Academic/Nonprofit Terms; Industry Terms: Not Available to Industry
How to cite: pET-28b His6-TEV-SHP2-FL(H114F) was a gift from Neel Shah (Addgene plasmid # 245204 ; http://n2t.net/addgene:245204 ; RRID:Addgene_245204)
