[The description below was written by a language model from this plasmid's Addgene catalogue record and pLannotate feature annotations shown in this document.]
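Description:
pET-28b His6-TEV-SHP2-FL(H114F) is a bacterial expression plasmid of about 7.1 kb, built on a pET backbone, for producing recombinant full-length human SHP2 (the protein tyrosine phosphatase encoded by PTPN11) carrying an H114F substitution. It replicates through a ColE1/pBR322-type origin accompanied by the bom region and the rop gene, which keeps copy number low as the catalogue entry indicates, and it is selected with kanamycin via an aminoglycoside phosphotransferase gene. An f1 origin is also present. Small annotated fragments of a tetracycline resistance gene and an AmpR promoter appear to be backbone remnants rather than functional markers.

The expression cassette follows the standard pET design: a T7 promoter immediately followed by a lac operator, the strong T7 gene 10 ribosome binding site, the open reading frame and a T7 terminator. The plasmid-borne lacI gene supplies repressor, so transcription stays low until IPTG is added in a host that provides T7 RNA polymerase. The SHP2 coding sequence was inserted by Gibson assembly behind an N-terminal 6xHis tag; the construct name indicates a TEV protease site between tag and protein, consistent with a short His/TEV-type tag fragment annotated just upstream of PTPN11, which would allow nickel-affinity purification and subsequent tag removal. A histidine-tag fragment also lies downstream of the insert, probably the vector's C-terminal His sequence, but the record does not show whether it is translated.

The stated purpose is production of His-tagged full-length SHP2. The plasmid comes from a deep mutational scanning study of SHP2 regulation and pathogenicity, though the record does not state the specific effect of H114F.
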