Features (pLannotate 1.2.2; 20 found; start..end, strand, type, name):
      1..589     +  rep_origin     ori: high-copy-number ColE1/pMB1/pBR322/pUC origin of replication
    775..914     -  misc_feature   bom: basis of mobility region from pBR322
   1016..1207    -  CDS            rop: Rop protein, which maintains plasmids at low copy number; rop
   1224..1604    +  CDS            YPB1_ECOLX: Protein predicted: Swiss-Prot protein existence level 4. From Escherichia coli.
   1676..1967    -  CDS            TcR (fragment): tetracycline efflux protein; tet; confers resistance to tetracycline
   1982..2003    -  protein_bind   CAP binding site: CAP binding activates transcription in the presence of cAMP. E. coli catabolite activator protein
   2016..3098    -  CDS            lacI: lac repressor; lacI; The lac repressor binds to the lac operator to inhibit transcription in E. coli. This inhibition can be relieved by adding lactose or isopropyl-β-D-thiogalactopyranoside (IPTG).
   3099..3176    -  promoter       lacI promoter: lacI
   3184..3463    -  CDS            TcR (fragment): tetracycline efflux protein; tet; confers resistance to tetracycline
   3485..3503    +  promoter       T7 promoter: promoter for bacteriophage T7 RNA polymerase
   3504..3528    +  protein_bind   lac operator: The lac repressor binds to the lac operator to inhibit transcription in E. coli. This inhibition can be relieved by adding lactose or isopropyl-β-D-thiogalactopyranoside (IPTG). lac repressor encoded by lacI
   3543..3565    +  RBS            RBS: efficient ribosome binding site from bacteriophage T7 gene 10 (Olins and Rangwala, 1989)
   3584..3600    +  CDS            capTEV™ (fragment): composite tag for in vivo biotinylation, TEV protease cleavage, and 6xHis tagging
   3647..5425    +  CDS            PTPN11: PTN11_HUMAN - Also known as PTP2C, SHPTP2. Experimental evidence at protein level: Swiss-Prot protein existence level 1. Acts downstream of various receptor and cytoplasmic protein tyrosine kinases to participate in the signal transduction from the cell surface to the nucleus (PubMed:10655584, PubMed:18559669, PubMed:18829466, PubMed:26742426, PubMed:28074573). Positively regulates MAPK signal transduction pathway (PubMed:28074573). Dephosphorylates GAB1, ARHGAP35 and EGFR (PubMed:28074573). Dephosphorylates ROCK2 at 'Tyr-722' resulting in stimulation of its RhoA binding activity (PubMed:18559
   5475..5492    +  CDS            9xHis (fragment): 9xHis affinity tag
   5502..5551    +  CDS            SET1 (fragment): solubility-enhancement tag derived from T7 phage gene 10B
   5559..5606    +  terminator     T7 terminator: transcription terminator for bacteriophage T7 RNA polymerase
   5643..6071    +  rep_origin     f1 ori (sequence partly withheld): f1 bacteriophage origin of replication; arrow indicates direction of (+) strand synthesis
   6124..6181    +  promoter       AmpR promoter (fragment): bla
   6190..7005    -  CDS            KanR: aminoglycoside phosphotransferase; aph(3')-Ia; confers resistance to kanamycin in bacteria or G418 (Geneticin®) in eukaryotes
>Addgene plasmid #245204 | pET-28b His6-TEV-SHP2-FL(H114F) | addgene full sequence | sequence record 488346 | Addgene NGS Result
TTGAGATCCTTTTTTTCTGCGCGTAATCTGCTGCTTGCAAACAAAAAAACCACCGCTACCAGCGGTGGTT
TGTTTGCCGGATCAAGAGCTACCAACTCTTTTTCCGAAGGTAACTGGCTTCAGCAGAGCGCAGATACCAA
ATACTGTCCTTCTAGTGTAGCCGTAGTTAGGCCACCACTTCAAGAACTCTGTAGCACCGCCTACATACCT
CGCTCTGCTAATCCTGTTACCAGTGGCTGCTGCCAGTGGCGATAAGTCGTGTCTTACCGGGTTGGACTCA
AGACGATAGTTACCGGATAAGGCGCAGCGGTCGGGCTGAACGGGGGGTTCGTGCACACAGCCCAGCTTGG
AGCGAACGACCTACACCGAACTGAGATACCTACAGCGTGAGCTATGAGAAAGCGCCACGCTTCCCGAAGG
GAGAAAGGCGGACAGGTATCCGGTAAGCGGCAGGGTCGGAACAGGAGAGCGCACGAGGGAGCTTCCAGGG
GGAAACGCCTGGTATCTTTATAGTCCTGTCGGGTTTCGCCACCTCTGACTTGAGCGTCGATTTTTGTGAT
GCTCGTCAGGGGGGCGGAGCCTATGGAAAAACGCCAGCAACGCGGCCTTTTTACGGTTCCTGGCCTTTTG
CTGGCCTTTTGCTCACATGTTCTTTCCTGCGTTATCCCCTGATTCTGTGGATAACCGTATTACCGCCTTT
GAGTGAGCTGATACCGCTCGCCGCAGCCGAACGACCGAGCGCAGCGAGTCAGTGAGCGAGGAAGCGGAAG
AGCGCCTGATGCGGTATTTTCTCCTTACGCATCTGTGCGGTATTTCACACCGCAATGGTGCACTCTCAGT
ACAATCTGCTCTGATGCCGCATAGTTAAGCCAGTATACACTCCGCTATCGCTACGTGACTGGGTCATGGC
TGCGCCCCGACACCCGCCAACACCCGCTGACGCGCCCTGACGGGCTTGTCTGCTCCCGGCATCCGCTTAC
AGACAAGCTGTGACCGTCTCCGGGAGCTGCATGTGTCAGAGGTTTTCACCGTCATCACCGAAACGCGCGA
GGCAGCTGCGGTAAAGCTCATCAGCGTGGTCGTGAAGCGATTCACAGATGTCTGCCTGTTCATCCGCGTC
CAGCTCGTTGAGTTTCTCCAGAAGCGTTAATGTCTGGCTTCTGATAAAGCGGGCCATGTTAAGGGCGGTT
TTTTCCTGTTTGGTCACTGATGCCTCCGTGTAAGGGGGATTTCTGTTCATGGGGGTAATGATACCGATGA
AACGAGAGAGGATGCTCACGATACGGGTTACTGATGATGAACATGCCCGGTTACTGGAACGTTGTGAGGG
TAAACAACTGGCGGTATGGATGCGGCGGGACCAGAGAAAAATCACTCAGGGTCAATGCCAGCGCTTCGTT
AATACAGATGTAGGTGTTCCACAGGGTAGCCAGCAGCATCCTGCGATGCAGATCCGGAACATAATGGTGC
AGGGCGCTGACTTCCGCGTTTCCAGACTTTACGAAACACGGAAACCGAAGACCATTCATGTTGTTGCTCA
GGTCGCAGACGTTTTGCAGCAGCAGTCGCTTCACGTTCGCTCGCGTATCGGTGATTCATTCTGCTAACCA
GTAAGGCAACCCCGCCAGCCTAGCCGGGTCCTCAACGACAGGAGCACGATCATGCGCACCCGTGGGGCCG
CCATGCCGGCGATAATGGCCTGCTTCTCGCCGAAACGTTTGGTGGCGGGACCAGTGACGAAGGCTTGAGC
GAGGGCGTGCAAGATTCCGAATACCGCAAGCGACAGGCCGATCATCGTCGCGCTCCAGCGAAAGCGGTCC
TCGCCGAAAATGACCCAGAGCGCTGCCGGCACCTGTCCTACGAGTTGCATGATAAAGAAGACAGTCATAA
GTGCGGCGACGATAGTCATGCCCCGCGCCCACCGGAAGGAGCTGACTGGGTTGAAGGCTCTCAAGGGCAT
CGGTCGAGATCCCGGTGCCTAATGAGTGAGCTAACTTACATTAATTGCGTTGCGCTCACTGCCCGCTTTC
CAGTCGGGAAACCTGTCGTGCCAGCTGCATTAATGAATCGGCCAACGCGCGGGGAGAGGCGGTTTGCGTA
TTGGGCGCCAGGGTGGTTTTTCTTTTCACCAGTGAGACGGGCAACAGCTGATTGCCCTTCACCGCCTGGC
CCTGAGAGAGTTGCAGCAAGCGGTCCACGCTGGTTTGCCCCAGCAGGCGAAAATCCTGTTTGATGGTGGT
TAACGGCGGGATATAACATGAGCTGTCTTCGGTATCGTCGTATCCCACTACCGAGATATCCGCACCAACG
CGCAGCCCGGACTCGGTAATGGCGCGCATTGCGCCCAGCGCCATCTGATCGTTGGCAACCAGCATCGCAG
TGGGAACGATGCCCTCATTCAGCATTTGCATGGTTTGTTGAAAACCGGACATGGCACTCCAGTCGCCTTC
CCGTTCCGCTATCGGCTGAATTTGATTGCGAGTGAGATATTTATGCCAGCCAGCCAGACGCAGACGCGCC
GAGACAGAACTTAATGGGCCCGCTAACAGCGCGATTTGCTGGTGACCCAATGCGACCAGATGCTCCACGC
CCAGTCGCGTACCGTCTTCATGGGAGAAAATAATACTGTTGATGGGTGTCTGGTCAGAGACATCAAGAAA
TAACGCCGGAACATTAGTGCAGGCAGCTTCCACAGCAATGGCATCCTGGTCATCCAGCGGATAGTTAATG
ATCAGCCCACTGACGCGTTGCGCGAGAAGATTGTGCACCGCCGCTTTACAGGCTTCGACGCCGCTTCGTT
CTACCATCGACACCACCACGCTGGCACCCAGTTGATCGGCGCGAGATTTAATCGCCGCGACAATTTGCGA
CGGCGCGTGCAGGGCCAGACTGGAGGTGGCAACGCCAATCAGCAACGACTGTTTGCCCGCCAGTTGTTGT
GCCACGCGGTTGGGAATGTAATTCAGCTCCGCCATCGCCGCTTCCACTTTTTCCCGCGTTTTCGCAGAAA
CGTGGCTGGCCTGGTTCACCACGCGGGAAACGGTCTGATAAGAGACACCGGCATACTCTGCGACATCGTA
TAACGTTACTGGTTTCACATTCACCACCCTGAATTGACTCTCTTCCGGGCGCTATCATGCCATACCGCGA
AAGGTTTTGCGCCATTCGATGGTGTCCGGGATCTCGACGCTCTCCCTTATGCGACTCCTGCATTAGGAAG
CAGCCCAGTAGTAGGTTGAGGCCGTTGAGCACCGCCGCCGCAAGGAATGGTGCATGCAAGGAGATGGCGC
CCAACAGTCCCCCGGCCACGGGGCCTGCCACCATACCCACGCCGAAACAAGCGCTCATGAGCCCGAAGTG
GCGAGCCCGATCTTCCCCATCGGTGATGTCGGCGATATAGGCGCCAGCAACCGCACCTGTGGCGCCGGTG
ATGCCGGCCACGATGCGTCCGGCGTAGAGGATCGAGATCTCGATCCCGCGAAATTAATACGACTCACTAT
AGGGGAATTGTGAGCGGATAACAATTCCCCTCTAGAAATAATTTTGTTTAACTTTAAGAAGGAGATATAC
CATGGGCAGCAGCCATCATCATCATCATCACGATTACGATATCCCAACGACCGAAAACCTTTACTTCCAG
GGCCATATGACATCGCGGAGATGGTTTCACCCAAATATCACTGGTGTGGAGGCAGAAAACCTACTGTTGA
CAAGAGGAGTTGATGGCAGTTTTTTGGCAAGGCCTAGTAAAAGTAACCCTGGAGACTTCACACTTTCCGT
TAGAAGAAATGGAGCTGTCACCCACATCAAGATTCAGAACACTGGTGATTACTATGACCTGTATGGAGGG
GAGAAATTTGCCACTTTGGCTGAGTTGGTCCAGTATTACATGGAACATCACGGGCAATTAAAAGAGAAGA
ATGGAGATGTCATTGAGCTTAAATATCCTCTGAACTGTGCAGATCCTACCTCTGAAAGGTGGTTTTTTGG
ACATCTCTCTGGGAAAGAAGCAGAGAAATTATTAACTGAAAAAGGAAAACATGGTAGTTTTCTTGTACGA
GAGAGCCAGAGCCACCCTGGAGATTTTGTTCTTTCTGTGCGCACTGGTGATGACAAAGGGGAGAGCAATG
ACGGCAAGTCTAAAGTGACCCATGTTATGATTCGCTGTCAGGAACTGAAATACGACGTTGGTGGAGGAGA
ACGGTTTGATTCTTTGACAGATCTTGTGGAACATTATAAGAAGAATCCTATGGTGGAAACATTGGGTACA
GTACTACAACTCAAGCAGCCCCTTAACACGACTCGTATAAATGCTGCTGAAATAGAAAGCAGAGTTCGAG
AACTAAGCAAATTAGCTGAGACCACAGATAAAGTCAAACAAGGCTTTTGGGAAGAATTTGAGACACTACA
ACAACAGGAGTGCAAACTTCTCTACAGCCGAAAAGAGGGTCAAAGGCAAGAAAACAAAAACAAAAATAGA
TATAAAAACATCCTGCCCTTTGATCATACCAGGGTTGTCCTACACGATGGTGATCCCAATGAGCCTGTTT
CAGATTACATCAATGCAAATATCATCATGCCTGAATTTGAAACCAAGTGCAACAATTCAAAGCCCAAAAA
GAGTTACATTGCCACACAAGGCTGCCTGCAAAACACGGTGAATGACTTTTGGCGGATGGTGTTCCAAGAA
AACTCCCGAGTGATTGTCATGACAACGAAAGAAGTGGAGAGAGGAAAGAGTAAATGTGTCAAATACTGGC
CTGATGAGTATGCTCTAAAAGAATATGGCGTCATGCGTGTTAGGAACGTCAAAGAAAGCGCCGCTCATGA
CTATACGCTAAGAGAACTTAAACTTTCAAAGGTTGGACAAGGGAATACGGAGAGAACGGTCTGGCAATAC
CACTTTCGGACCTGGCCGGACCACGGCGTGCCCAGCGACCCTGGGGGCGTGCTGGACTTCCTGGAGGAGG
TGCACCATAAGCAGGAGAGCATCATGGATGCAGGGCCGGTCGTGGTGCACTGCAGTGCTGGAATTGGCCG
GACAGGGACGTTCATTGTGATTGATATTCTTATTGACATCATCAGAGAGAAAGGTGTTGACTGCGATATT
GACGTTCCCAAAACCATCCAGATGGTGCGGTCTCAGAGGTCAGGGATGGTCCAGACAGAAGCACAGTACC
GATTTATCTATATGGCGGTCCAGCATTATATTGAAACACTACAGCGCAGGATTGAAGAAGAGCAGAAAAG
CAAGAGGAAAGGGCACGAATATACAAATATTAAGTATTCTCTAGCGGACCAGACGAGTGGAGATCAGAGC
CCTCTCCCGCCTTGTACTCCAACGCCACCCTGTGCAGAAATGAGAGAAGACAGTGCTAGAGTCTATGAAA
ACGTGGGCCTGATGCAACAGCAGAAAAGTTTCAGATAGGGATCCGAATTCGAGCTCCGTCGACAAGCTTG
CGGCCGCACTCGAGCACCACCACCACCACCACTGAGATCCGGCTGCTAACAAAGCCCGAAAGGAAGCTGA
GTTGGCTGCTGCCACCGCTGAGCAATAACTAGCATAACCCCTTGGGGCCTCTAAACGGGTCTTGAGGGGT
TTTTTGCTGAAAGGAGGAACTATATCCGGATTGGCGAATGGG
[124 nt withheld, positions 5643-5766]
C
[91 nt withheld, positions 5768-5858]
A
[49 nt withheld, positions 5860-5908]
CCTTTGACGTTGGAGTCCACGTTCTTT
[37 nt withheld, positions 5936-5972]
ACCCTATCTCGGTCTATTCTTTTGATTTATAAGGGATTTTGCCGATTTCGGCCTATTGGTTAAAAAATGA
GCTGATTTAACAAAAATTTAACGCGAATTTTAACAAAATATTAACGCTTACAATTTAGGTGGCACTTTTC
GGGGAAATGTGCGCGGAACCCCTATTTGTTTATTTTTCTAAATACATTCAAATATGTATCCGCTCATGAA
TTAATTCTTAGAAAAACTCATCGAGCATCAAATGAAACTGCAATTTATTCATATCAGGATTATCAATACC
ATATTTTTGAAAAAGCCGTTTCTGTAATGAAGGAGAAAACTCACCGAGGCAGTTCCATAGGATGGCAAGA
TCCTGGTATCGGTCTGCGATTCCGACTCGTCCAACATCAATACAACCTATTAATTTCCCCTCGTCAAAAA
TAAGGTTATCAAGTGAGAAATCACCATGAGTGACGACTGAATCCGGTGAGAATGGCAAAAGTTTATGCAT
TTCTTTCCAGACTTGTTCAACAGGCCAGCCATTACGCTCGTCATCAAAATCACTCGCATCAACCAAACCG
TTATTCATTCGTGATTGCGCCTGAGCGAGACGAAATACGCGATCGCTGTTAAAAGGACAATTACAAACAG
GAATCGAATGCAACCGGCGCAGGAACACTGCCAGCGCATCAACAATATTTTCACCTGAATCAGGATATTC
TTCTAATACCTGGAATGCTGTTTTCCCGGGGATCGCAGTGGTGAGTAACCATGCATCATCAGGAGTACGG
ATAAAATGCTTGATGGTCGGAAGAGGCATAAATTCCGTCAGCCAGTTTAGTCTGACCATCTCATCTGTAA
CATCATTGGCAACGCTACCTTTGCCATGTTTCAGAAACAACTCTGGCGCATCGGGCTTCCCATACAATCG
ATAGATTGTCGCACCTGATTGCCCGACATTATCGCGAGCCCATTTATACCCATATAAATCAGCATCCATG
TTGGAATTTAATCGCGGCCTAGAGCAAGACGTTTCCCGTTGAATATGGCTCATAACACCCCTTGTATTAC
TGTTTATGTAAGCAGACAGTTTTATTGTTCATGACCAAAATCCCTTAACGTGAGTTTTCGTTCCACTGAG
CGTCAGACCCCGTAGAAAAGATCAAAGGATCTTC
